LOCUS       AAV_SaCas9_Backb 7216 bp DNA circular 26-JUN-2013
DEFINITION  .
ACCESSION   urn.local.zhangf.1372221258010.8
VERSION
KEYWORDS    .
SOURCE      null
  ORGANISM  .
FEATURES             Location/Qualifiers
     misc_feature    1..130
                     /label=L-ITR
     misc_feature    137..142
                     /note="XbaI"
                     /note="Geneious type: restriction"
                     /label=XbaI
     misc_feature    143..148
                     /note="XhoI"
                     /label=XhoI
     promoter        149..749
                     /note="CMV"
                     /label=CMV Promoter
     misc_feature    4113..4344
                     /note="bGH polyA"
                     /label=bGH polyA
     misc_feature    4345..4350
                     /note="KpnI"
                     /label=KpnI
     misc_feature    4621..4701
                     /label=SaCas9 sgRNA scaffold
     misc_feature    4710..4850
                     /label=R-ITR
     rep_origin      4942..5248
                     /label=f1 Origin
     misc_feature    5767..6624
                     /label=AmpR
     rep_origin      6775..7442
                     /label=pUC ori
     promoter        4352..4600
                     /dnas_title="Human U6 Promoter"
                     /vntifkey="29"
                     /label=Human U6 Promoter
     misc_feature    762..812
                     /note="NLS"
     exon            813..3968
                     /note="hSaCas9"
     misc_feature    1212..1214
                     /note="Ub high"
     misc_feature    3015..3017
                     /note="Ub high - AAG = K (original), AGG = R"
     misc_feature    3969..4016
                     /note="NLS"
     misc_feature    4017..4022
                     /note="BamHI"
                     /label=BamHI
     CDS             4023..4106
                     /label=3xHA
                     /note="Geneious type: restriction"
                     /label=EcoRI
     misc_feature    4702..4709
                     /note="NotI"
     misc_feature    4601..4620
                     /note="BsaI (GGTCTCN1,N5)"
     source          1..7447
                     /dnas_title="CMV-SaCas9(reopt)-3xHA-U6-BsaI(sgRNA) (V2"
ORIGIN
        1 cctgcaggca gctgcgcgct cgctcgctca ctgaggccgc ccgggcgtcg ggcgaccttt
       61 ggtcgcccgg cctcagtgag cgagcgagcg cgcagagagg gagtggccaa ctccatcact
      121 aggggttcct gcggcctcta gactcgaggc gttgacattg attattgact agttattaat
      181 agtaatcaat tacggggtca ttagttcata gcccatatat ggagttccgc gttacataac
      241 ttacggtaaa tggcccgcct ggctgaccgc ccaacgaccc ccgcccattg acgtcaataa
      301 tgacgtatgt tcccatagta acgccaatag ggactttcca ttgacgtcaa tgggtggagt
      361 atttacggta aactgcccac ttggcagtac atcaagtgta tcatatgcca agtacgcccc
      421 ctattgacgt caatgacggt aaatggcccg cctggcatta tgcccagtac atgaccttat
      481 gggactttcc tacttggcag tacatctacg tattagtcat cgctattacc atggtgatgc
      541 ggttttggca gtacatcaat gggcgtggat agcggtttga ctcacgggga tttccaagtc
      601 tccaccccat tgacgtcaat gggagtttgt tttggcacca aaatcaacgg gactttccaa
      661 aatgtcgtaa caactccgcc ccattgacgc aaatgggcgg taggcgtgta cggtgggagg
      721 tctatataag cagagctctc tggctaacta ccggtgccac cATGGCCCCA AAGAAGAAGC
      781 GGAAGGTCGG TATCCACGGA GTCCCAGCAG CCAAGCGGAA CTACATCCTG GGCCTGGACA
      841 TCGGCATCAC CAGCGTGGGC TACGGCATCA TCGACTACGA GACACGGGAC GTGATCGATG
      901 CCGGCGTGCG GCTGTTCAAA GAGGCCAACG TGGAAAACAA CGAGGGCAGG CGGAGCAAGA
      961 GAGGCGCCAG AAGGCTGAAG CGGCGGAGGC GGCATAGAAT CCAGAGAGTG AAGAAGCTGC
     1021 TGTTCGACTA CAACCTGCTG ACCGACCACA GCGAGCTGAG CGGCATCAAC CCCTACGAGG
     1081 CCAGAGTGAA GGGCCTGAGC CAGAAGCTGA GCGAGGAAGA GTTCTCTGCC GCCCTGCTGC
     1141 ACCTGGCCAA GAGAAGAGGC GTGCACAACG TGAACGAGGT GGAAGAGGAC ACCGGCAACG
     1201 AGCTGTCCAC CAAAGAGCAG ATCAGCCGGA ACAGCAAGGC CCTGGAAGAG AAATACGTGG
     1261 CCGAACTGCA GCTGGAACGG CTGAAGAAAG ACGGCGAAGT GCGGGGCAGC ATCAACAGAT
     1321 TCAAGACCAG CGACTACGTG AAAGAAGCCA AACAGCTGCT GAAGGTGCAG AAGGCCTACC
     1381 ACCAGCTGGA CCAGAGCTTC ATCGACACCT ACATCGACCT GCTGGAAACC CGGCGGACCT
     1441 ACTATGAGGG ACCTGGCGAG GGCAGCCCCT TCGGCTGGAA GGACATCAAA GAATGGTACG
     1501 AGATGCTGAT GGGCCACTGC ACCTACTTCC CCGAGGAACT GCGGAGCGTG AAGTACGCCT
     1561 ACAACGCCGA CCTGTACAAC GCCCTGAACG ACCTGAACAA TCTCGTGATC ACCAGGGACG
     1621 AGAACGAGAA GCTGGAATAT TACGAGAAGT TCCAGATCAT CGAGAACGTG TTCAAGCAGA
     1681 AGAAGAAGCC CACCCTGAAG CAGATCGCCA AAGAAATCCT CGTGAACGAA GAGGATATTA
     1741 AGGGCTACAG AGTGACCAGC ACCGGCAAGC CCGAGTTCAC CAACCTGAAG GTGTACCACG
     1801 ACATCAAGGA CATTACCGCC CGGAAAGAGA TTATTGAGAA CGCCGAGCTG CTGGATCAGA
     1861 TTGCCAAGAT CCTGACCATC TACCAGAGCA GCGAGGACAT CCAGGAAGAA CTGACCAATC
     1921 TGAACTCCGA GCTGACCCAG GAAGAGATCG AGCAGATCTC TAATCTGAAG GGCTATACCG
     1981 GCACCCACAA CCTGAGCCTG AAGGCCATCA ACCTGATCCT GGACGAGCTG TGGCACACCA
     2041 ACGACAACCA GATCGCTATC TTCAACCGGC TGAAGCTGGT GCCCAAGAAG GTGGACCTGT
     2101 CCCAGCAGAA AGAGATCCCC ACCACCCTGG TGGACGACTT CATCCTGAGC CCCGTCGTGA
     2161 AGAGAAGCTT CATCCAGAGC ATCAAAGTGA TCAACGCCAT CATCAAGAAG TACGGCCTGC
     2221 CCAACGACAT CATTATCGAG CTGGCCCGCG AGAAGAACTC CAAGGACGCC CAGAAAATGA
     2281 TCAACGAGAT GCAGAAGCGG AACCGGCAGA CCAACGAGCG GATCGAGGAA ATCATCCGGA
     2341 CCACCGGCAA AGAGAACGCC AAGTACCTGA TCGAGAAGAT CAAGCTGCAC GACATGCAGG
     2401 AAGGCAAGTG CCTGTACAGC CTGGAAGCCA TCCCTCTGGA AGATCTGCTG AACAACCCCT
     2461 TCAACTATGA GGTGGACCAC ATCATCCCCA GAAGCGTGTC CTTCGACAAC AGCTTCAACA
     2521 ACAAGGTGCT CGTGAAGCAG GAAGAAAACA GCAAGAAGGG CAACCGGACC CCATTCCAGT
     2581 ACCTGAGCAG CAGCGACAGC AAGATCAGCT ACGAAACCTT CAAGAAGCAC ATCCTGAATC
     2641 TGGCCAAGGG CAAGGGCAGA ATCAGCAAGA CCAAGAAAGA GTATCTGCTG GAAGAACGGG
     2701 ACATCAACAG GTTCTCCGTG CAGAAAGACT TCATCAACCG GAACCTGGTG GATACCAGAT
     2761 ACGCCACCAG AGGCCTGATG AACCTGCTGC GGAGCTACTT CAGAGTGAAC AACCTGGACG
     2821 TGAAAGTGAA GTCCATCAAT GGCGGCTTCA CCAGCTTTCT GCGGCGGAAG TGGAAGTTTA
     2881 AGAAAGAGCG GAACAAGGGG TACAAGCACC ACGCCGAGGA CGCCCTGATC ATTGCCAACG
     2941 CCGATTTCAT CTTCAAAGAG TGGAAGAAAC TGGACAAGGC CAAAAAAGTG ATGGAAAACC
     3001 AGATGTTCGA GGAAAAGCAG GCCGAGAGCA TGCCCGAGAT CGAAACCGAG CAGGAGTACA
     3061 AAGAGATCTT CATCACCCCC CACCAGATCA AGCACATTAA GGACTTCAAG GACTACAAGT
     3121 ACAGCCACCG GGTGGACAAG AAGCCTAATA GAGAGCTGAT TAACGACACC CTGTACTCCA
     3181 CCCGGAAGGA CGACAAGGGC AACACCCTGA TCGTGAACAA TCTGAACGGC CTGTACGACA
     3241 AGGACAATGA CAAGCTGAAA AAGCTGATCA ACAAGAGCCC CGAAAAGCTG CTGATGTACC
     3301 ACCACGACCC CCAGACCTAC CAGAAACTGA AGCTGATTAT GGAACAGTAC GGCGACGAGA
     3361 AGAATCCCCT GTACAAGTAC TACGAGGAAA CCGGGAACTA CCTGACCAAG TACTCCAAAA
     3421 AGGACAACGG CCCCGTGATC AAGAAGATTA AGTATTACGG CAACAAACTG AACGCCCATC
     3481 TGGACATCAC CGACGACTAC CCCAACAGCA GAAACAAGGT CGTGAAGCTG TCCCTGAAGC
     3541 CCTACAGATT CGACGTGTAC CTGGACAATG GCGTGTACAA GTTCGTGACC GTGAAGAATC
     3601 TGGATGTGAT CAAAAAAGAA AACTACTACG AAGTGAATAG CAAGTGCTAT GAGGAAGCTA
     3661 AGAAGCTGAA GAAGATCAGC AACCAGGCCG AGTTTATCGC CTCCTTCTAC AACAACGATC
     3721 TGATCAAGAT CAACGGCGAG CTGTATAGAG TGATCGGCGT GAACAACGAC CTGCTGAACC
     3781 GGATCGAAGT GAACATGATC GACATCACCT ACCGCGAGTA CCTGGAAAAC ATGAACGACA
     3841 AGAGGCCCCC CAGGATCATT AAGACAATCG CCTCCAAGAC CCAGAGCATT AAGAAGTACA
     3901 GCACAGACAT TCTGGGCAAC CTGTATGAAG TGAAATCTAA GAAGCACCCT CAGATCATCA
     3961 AAAAGGGCAA AAGGCCGGCG GCCACGAAAA AGGCCGGCCA GGCAAAAAAG AAAAAGggat
     4021 cctacccata cgatgttcca gattacgctt acccatacga tgttccagat tacgcttacc
     4081 catacgatgt tccagattac gcttaagaat tcctagagct cgctgatcag cctcgactgt
     4141 gccttctagt tgccagccat ctgttgtttg cccctccccc gtgccttcct tgaccctgga
     4201 aggtgccact cccactgtcc tttcctaata aaatgaggaa attgcatcgc attgtctgag
     4261 taggtgtcat tctattctgg ggggtggggt ggggcaggac agcaaggggg aggattggga
     4321 agagaatagc aggcatgctg gggaggtacc tgagggccta tttcccatga ttccttcata
     4381 tttgcatata cgatacaagg ctgttagaga gataattgga attaatttga ctgtaaacac
     4441 aaagatatta gtacaaaata cgtgacgtag aaagtaataa tttcttgggt agtttgcagt
     4501 tttaaaatta tgttttaaaa tggactatca tatgcttacc gtaacttgaa agtatttcga
     4561 tttcttggct ttatatatct tGTGGAAAGG ACGAAACACC gGAGACCacg gcaGGTCTCa
     4621 gttttagtac tctggaaaca gaatctacta aaacaaggca aaatgccgtg tttatctcgt
     4681 caacttgttg gcgagatttt tgcggccgca ggaaccccta gtgatggagt tggccactcc
     4741 ctctctgcgc gctcgctcgc tcactgaggc cgggcgacca aaggtcgccc gacgcccggg
     4801 ctttgcccgg gcggcctcag tgagcgagcg agcgcgcagc tgcctgcagg ggcgcctgat
     4861 gcggtatttt ctccttacgc atctgtgcgg tatttcacac cgcatannnn nnnnnnnnnn
     4921 nnnnnnnnnn nnnnnnnnnn nnnnnnnnnn nnnnnnnnnn nnnnnnnnnn nnnnnnnnnn
     4981 nnnnnnnnnn nnnnnnnnnn nnnnnnnnnn nnnnnnnnnn nnnnnnnnnn nnnnnnnnnn
     5041 nnnnnnnncn nnnnnnnnnn nnnnnnnnnn nnnnnnnnnn nnnnnnnnnn nnnnnnnnnn
     5101 nnnnnnnnnn nnnnnnnnnn nnnnnnnnnn nnnnnnnnnn nnnnnnnnnn nnnnnnnnnn
     5161 nnnnnnnnnn nnnnnnnnnn nnnnnnnnnn cctttgacgt tggagtccac gttctttnnn
     5221 nnnnnnnnnn nnnnnnnnnn nnnnnnnnnn nnnnacccta tctcgggcta ttcttttgat
     5281 ttataaggga ttttgccgat ttcggcctat tggttaaaaa atgagctgat ttaacaaaaa
     5341 tttaacgcga attttaacaa aatattaacg tttacaattt tatggtgcac tctcagtaca
     5401 atctgctctg atgccgcata gttaagccag ccccgacacc cgccaacacc cgctgacgcg
     5461 ccctgacggg cttgtctgct cccggcatcc gcttacagac aagctgtgac cgtctccggg
     5521 agctgcatgt gtcagaggtt ttcaccgtca tcaccgaaac gcgcgagacg aaagggcctc
     5581 gtgatacgcc tatttttata ggttaatgtc atgataataa tggtttctta gacgtcaggt
     5641 ggcacttttc ggggaaatgt gcgcggaacc cctatttgtt tatttttcta aatacattca
     5701 aatatgtatc cgctcatgag acaataaccc tgataaatgc ttcaataata ttgaaaaagg
     5761 aagagtatga gtattcaaca tttccgtgtc gcccttattc ccttttttgc ggcattttgc
     5821 cttcctgttt ttgctcaccc agaaacgctg gtgaaagtaa aagatgctga agatcagttg
     5881 ggtgcacgag tgggttacat cgaactggat ctcaacagcg gtaagatcct tgagagtttt
     5941 cgccccgaag aacgttttcc aatgatgagc acttttaaag ttctgctatg tggcgcggta
     6001 ttatcccgta ttgacgccgg gcaagagcaa ctcggtcgcc gcatacacta ttctcagaat
     6061 gacttggttg agtactcacc agtcacagaa aagcatctta cggatggcat gacagtaaga
     6121 gaattatgca gtgctgccat aaccatgagt gataacactg cggccaactt acttctgaca
     6181 acgatcggag gaccgaagga gctaaccgct tttttgcaca acatggggga tcatgtaact
     6241 cgccttgatc gttgggaacc ggagctgaat gaagccatac caaacgacga gcgtgacacc
     6301 acgatgcctg tagcaatggc aacaacgttg cgcaaactat taactggcga actacttact
     6361 ctagcttccc ggcaacaatt aatagactgg atggaggcgg ataaagttgc aggaccactt
     6421 ctgcgctcgg cccttccggc tggctggttt attgctgata aatctggagc cggtgagcgt
     6481 ggaagccgcg gtatcattgc agcactgggg ccagatggta agccctcccg tatcgtagtt
     6541 atctacacga cggggagtca ggcaactatg gatgaacgaa atagacagat cgctgagata
     6601 ggtgcctcac tgattaagca ttggtaactg tcagaccaag tttactcata tatactttag
     6661 attgatttaa aacttcattt ttaatttaaa aggatctagg tgaagatcct ttttgataat
     6721 ctcatgacca aaatccctta acgtgagttt tcgttccact gagcgtcaga ccccgtagaa
     6781 aagatcaaag gatcttcttg agatcctttt tttctgcgcg taatctgctg cttgcaaaca
     6841 aaaaaaccac cgctaccagc ggtggtttgt ttgccggatc aagagctacc aactcttttt
     6901 ccgaaggtaa ctggcttcag cagagcgcag ataccaaata ctgtccttct agtgtagccg
     6961 tagttaggcc accacttcaa gaactctgta gcaccgccta catacctcgc tctgctaatc
     7021 ctgttaccag tggctgctgc cagtggcgat aagtcgtgtc ttaccgggtt ggactcaaga
     7081 cgatagttac cggataaggc gcagcggtcg ggctgaacgg ggggttcgtg cacacagccc
     7141 agcttggagc gaacgaccta caccgaactg agatacctac agcgtgagct atgagaaagc
     7201 gccacgcttc ccgaagggag aaaggcggac aggtatccgg taagcggcag ggtcggaaca
     7261 ggagagcgca cgagggagct tccaggggga aacgcctggt atctttatag tcctgtcggg
     7321 tttcgccacc tctgacttga gcgtcgattt ttgtgatgct cgtcaggggg gcggagccta
     7381 tggaaaaacg ccagcaacgc ggccttttta cggttcctgg ccttttgctg gccttttgct
     7441 cacatgt
//
