>Addgene plasmid #61591 | pX601-AAV-CMV::NLS-SaCas9-NLS-3xHA-bGHpA;U6::BsaI-sgRNA | addgene full sequence | sequence record 421040 | Addgene NGS Result
TCTGGAACTTCTCGTAATATTCCAGCTTCTCGTTCTCGTCCCTGGTGATCACGAGATTGTTCAGGTCGTT
CAGGGCGTTGTACAGGTCGGCGTTGTAGGCGTACTTCACGCTCCGCAGTTCCTCGGGGAAGTAGGTGCAG
TGGCCCATCAGCATCTCGTACCATTCTTTGATGTCCTTCCAGCCGAAGGGGCTGCCCTCGCCAGGTCCCT
CATAGTAGGTCCGCCGGGTTTCCAGCAGGTCGATGTAGGTGTCGATGAAGCTCTGGTCCAGCTGGTGGTA
GGCCTTCTGCACCTTCAGCAGCTGTTTGGCTTCTTTCACGTAGTCGCTGGTCTTGAATCTGTTGATGCTG
CCCCGCACTTCGCCGTCTTTCTTCAGCCGTTCCAGCTGCAGTTCGGCCACGTATTTCTCTTCCAGGGCCT
TGCTGTTCCGGCTGATCTGCTCTTTGGTGGACAGCTCGTTGCCGGTGTCCTCTTCCACCTCGTTCACGTT
GTGCACGCCTCTTCTCTTGGCCAGGTGCAGCAGGGCGGCAGAGAACTCTTCCTCGCTCAGCTTCTGGCTC
AGGCCCTTCACTCTGGCCTCGTAGGGGTTGATGCCGCTCAGCTCGCTGTGGTCGGTCAGCAGGTTGTAGT
CGAACAGCAGCTTCTTCACTCTCTGGATTCTATGCCGCCTCCGCCGCTTCAGCCTTCTGGCGCCTCTCTT
GCTCCGCCTGCCCTCGTTGTTTTCCACGTTGGCCTCTTTGAACAGCCGCACGCCGGCATCGATCACGTCC
CGTGTCTCGTAGTCGATGATGCCGTAGCCCACGCTGGTGATGCCGATGTCCAGGCCCAGGATGTAGTTCC
GCTTGGCTGCTGGGACTCCGTGGATACCGACCTTCCGCTTCTTCTTTGGGGCCATGGTGGCACCGGTAGT
TAGCCAGAGAGCTCTGCTTATATAGACCTCCCACCGTACACGCCTACCGCCCATTTGCGTCAATGGGGCG
GAGTTGTTACGACATTTTGGAAAGTCCCGTTGATTTTGGTGCCAAAACAAACTCCCATTGACGTCAATGG
GGTGGAGACTTGGAAATCCCCGTGAGTCAAACCGCTATCCACGCCCATTGATGTACTGCCAAAACCGCAT
CACCATGGTAATAGCGATGACTAATACGTAGATGTACTGCCAAGTAGGAAAGTCCCATAAGGTCATGTAC
TGGGCATAATGCCAGGCGGGCCATTTACCGTCATTGACGTCAATAGGGGGCGTACTTGGCATATGATACA
CTTGATGTACTGCCAAGTGGGCAGTTTACCGTAAATACTCCACCCATTGACGTCAATGGAAAGTCCCTAT
TGGCGTTACTATGGGAACATACGTCATTATTGACGTCAATGGGCGGGGGTCGTTGGGCGGTCAGCCAGGC
GGGCCATTTACCGTAAGTTATGTAACGCGGAACTCCATATATGGGCTATGAACTAATGACCCCGTAATTG
ATTACTATTAATAACTAGTCAATAATCAATGTCAACGCCTCGAGTCTAGAGGCCGCAGGAACCCCTAGTG
ATGGAGTTGGCCACTCCCTCTCTGCGCGCTCGCTCGCTCACTGAGGCCGGGCGACCAAAGGTCGCCCGAC
GCCCGGGCGGCCTCAGTGAGCGAGCGAGCGCGCAGCTGCCTGCAGGACATGTGAGCAAAAGGCCAGCAAA
AGGCCAGGAACCGTAAAAAGGCCGCGTTGCTGGCGTTTTTCCATAGGCTCCGCCCCCCTGACGAGCATCA
CAAAAATCGACGCTCAAGTCAGAGGTGGCGAAACCCGACAGGACTATAAAGATACCAGGCGTTTCCCCCT
GGAAGCTCCCTCGTGCGCTCTCCTGTTCCGACCCTGCCGCTTACCGGATACCTGTCCGCCTTTCTCCCTT
CGGGAAGCGTGGCGCTTTCTCATAGCTCACGCTGTAGGTATCTCAGTTCGGTGTAGGTCGTTCGCTCCAA
GCTGGGCTGTGTGCACGAACCCCCCGTTCAGCCCGACCGCTGCGCCTTATCCGGTAACTATCGTCTTGAG
TCCAACCCGGTAAGACACGACTTATCGCCACTGGCAGCAGCCACTGGTAACAGGATTAGCAGAGCGAGGT
ATGTAGGCGGTGCTACAGAGTTCTTGAAGTGGTGGCCTAACTACGGCTACACTAGAAGAACAGTATTTGG
TATCTGCGCTCTGCTGAAGCCAGTTACCTTCGGAAAAAGAGTTGGTAGCTCTTGATCCGGCAAACAAACC
ACCGCTGGTAGCGGTGGTTTTTTTGTTTGCAAGCAGCAGATTACGCGCAGAAAAAAAGGATCTCAAGAAG
ATCCTTTGATCTTTTCTACGGGGTCTGACGCTCAGTGGAACGAAAACTCACGTTAAGGGATTTTGGTCAT
GAGATTATCAAAAAGGATCTTCACCTAGATCCTTTTAAATTAAAAATGAAGTTTTAAATCAATCTAAAGT
ATATATGAGTAAACTTGGTCTGACAGTTACCAATGCTTAATCAGTGAGGCACCTATCTCAGCGATCTGTC
TATTTCGTTCATCCATAGTTGCCTGACTCCCCGTCGTGTAGATAACTACGATACGGGAGGGCTTACCATC
TGGCCCCAGTGCTGCAATGATACCGCGGCTTCCACGCTCACCGGCTCCAGATTTATCAGCAATAAACCAG
CCAGCCGGAAGGGCCGAGCGCAGAAGTGGTCCTGCAACTTTATCCGCCTCCATCCAGTCTATTAATTGTT
GCCGGGAAGCTAGAGTAAGTAGTTCGCCAGTTAATAGTTTGCGCAACGTTGTTGCCATTGCTACAGGCAT
CGTGGTGTCACGCTCGTCGTTTGGTATGGCTTCATTCAGCTCCGGTTCCCAACGATCAAGGCGAGTTACA
TGATCCCCCATGTTGTGCAAAAAAGCGGTTAGCTCCTTCGGTCCTCCGATCGTTGTCAGAAGTAAGTTGG
CCGCAGTGTTATCACTCATGGTTATGGCAGCACTGCATAATTCTCTTACTGTCATGCCATCCGTAAGATG
CTTTTCTGTGACTGGTGAGTACTCAACCAAGTCATTCTGAGAATAGTGTATGCGGCGACCGAGTTGCTCT
TGCCCGGCGTCAATACGGGATAATACCGCGCCACATAGCAGAACTTTAAAAGTGCTCATCATTGGAAAAC
GTTCTTCGGGGCGAAAACTCTCAAGGATCTTACCGCTGTTGAGATCCAGTTCGATGTAACCCACTCGTGC
ACCCAACTGATCTTCAGCATCTTTTACTTTCACCAGCGTTTCTGGGTGAGCAAAAACAGGAAGGCAAAAT
GCCGCAAAAAAGGGAATAAGGGCGACACGGAAATGTTGAATACTCATACTCTTCCTTTTTCAATATTATT
GAAGCATTTATCAGGGTTATTGTCTCATGAGCGGATACATATTTGAATGTATTTAGAAAAATAAACAAAT
AGGGGTTCCGCGCACATTTCCCCGAAAAGTGCCACCTGACGTCTAAGAAACCATTATTATCATGACATTA
ACCTATAAAAATAGGCGTATCACGAGGCCCTTTCGTCTCGCGCGTTTCGGTGATGACGGTGAAAACCTCT
GACACATGCAGCTCCCGGAGACGGTCACAGCTTGTCTGTAAGCGGATGCCGGGAGCAGACAAGCCCGTCA
GGGCGCGTCAGCGGGTGTTGGCGGGTGTCGGGGCTGGCTTAACTATGCGGCATCAGAGCAGATTGTACTG
AGAGTGCACCATAAAATTGTAAACGTTAATATTTTGTTAAAATTCGCGTTAAATTTTTGTTAAATCAGCT
CATTTTTTAACCAATAGACCGAAATCGGCAAAATCCCTTATAAATCAAAAGAATAGCCCGAGATAGAGT
[37 nt withheld, positions 3850-3886]
AAAGAACGTGGACTCCAACGTCAAAGG
[141 nt withheld, positions 3914-4054]
G
[46 nt withheld, positions 4056-4101]
A
[95 nt withheld, positions 4103-4197]
TATGCGGTGTGAAATACCGCACAGATGCGTAAGGAGAAAATACCGCATCAGGCGCCCCTGCAGGCAGCTG
CGCGCTCGCTCGCTCACTGAGGCCGCCCGGGCAAAGCCCGGGCGTCGGGCGACCTTTGGTCGCCCGGCCT
CAGTGAGCGAGCGAGCGCGCAGAGAGGGAGTGGCCAACTCCATCACTAGGGGTTCCTGCGGCCGCAAAAA
TCTCGCCAACAAGTTGACGAGATAAACACGGCATTTTGCCTTGTTTTAGTAGATTCTGTTTCCAGAGTAC
TAAAACTGAGACCTGCCGTGGTCTCCGGTGTTTCGTCCTTTCCACAAGATATATAAAGCCAAGAAATCGA
AATACTTTCAAGTTACGGTAAGCATATGATAGTCCATTTTAAAACATAATTTTAAAACTGCAAACTACCC
AAGAAATTATTACTTTCTACGTCACGTATTTTGTACTAATATCTTTGTGTTTACAGTCAAATTAATTCCA
ATTATCTCTCTAACAGCCTTGTATCGTATATGCAAATATGAAGGAATCATGGGAAATAGGCCCTCGGTAC
CTCCCCAGCATGCCTGCTATTCTCTTCCCAATCCTCCCCCTTGCTGTCCTGCCCCACCCCACCCCCCAGA
ATAGAATGACACCTACTCAGACAATGCGATGCAATTTCCTCATTTTATTAGGAAAGGACAGTGGGAGTGG
CACCTTCCAGGGTCAAGGAAGGCACGGGGGAGGGGCAAACAACAGATGGCTGGCAACTAGAAGGCACAGT
CGAGGCTGATCAGCGAGCTCTAGGAATTCTTAAGCGTAATCTGGAACATCGTATGGGTAAGCGTAATCTG
GAACATCGTATGGGTAAGCGTAATCTGGAACATCGTATGGGTAGGATCCCTTTTTCTTTTTTGCCTGGCC
GGCCTTTTTCGTGGCCGCCGGCCTTTTGCCCTTTTTGATGATCTGAGGGTGCTTCTTAGATTTCACTTCA
TACAGGTTGCCCAGAATGTCTGTGCTGTACTTCTTAATGCTCTGGGTCTTGGAGGCGATTGTCTTAATGA
TCCTGGGGGGCCTCTTGTCGTTCATGTTTTCCAGGTACTCGCGGTAGGTGATGTCGATCATGTTCACTTC
GATCCGGTTCAGCAGGTCGTTGTTCACGCCGATCACTCTATACAGCTCGCCGTTGATCTTGATCAGATCG
TTGTTGTAGAAGGAGGCGATAAACTCGGCCTGGTTGCTGATCTTCTTCAGCTTCTTAGCTTCCTCATAGC
ACTTGCTATTCACTTCGTAGTAGTTTTCTTTTTTGATCACATCCAGATTCTTCACGGTCACGAACTTGTA
CACGCCATTGTCCAGGTACACGTCGAATCTGTAGGGCTTCAGGGACAGCTTCACGACCTTGTTTCTGCTG
TTGGGGTAGTCGTCGGTGATGTCCAGATGGGCGTTCAGTTTGTTGCCGTAATACTTAATCTTCTTGATCA
CGGGGCCGTTGTCCTTTTTGGAGTACTTGGTCAGGTAGTTCCCGGTTTCCTCGTAGTACTTGTACAGGGG
ATTCTTCTCGTCGCCGTACTGTTCCATAATCAGCTTCAGTTTCTGGTAGGTCTGGGGGTCGTGGTGGTAC
ATCAGCAGCTTTTCGGGGCTCTTGTTGATCAGCTTTTTCAGCTTGTCATTGTCCTTGTCGTACAGGCCGT
TCAGATTGTTCACGATCAGGGTGTTGCCCTTGTCGTCCTTCCGGGTGGAGTACAGGGTGTCGTTAATCAG
CTCTCTATTAGGCTTCTTGTCCACCCGGTGGCTGTACTTGTAGTCCTTGAAGTCCTTAATGTGCTTGATC
TGGTGGGGGGTGATGAAGATCTCTTTGTACTCCTGCTCGGTTTCGATCTCGGGCATGCTCTCGGCCTGCT
TTTCCTCGAACATCTGGTTTTCCATCACTTTTTTGGCCTTGTCCAGTTTCTTCCACTCTTTGAAGATGAA
ATCGGCGTTGGCAATGATCAGGGCGTCCTCGGCGTGGTGCTTGTACCCCTTGTTCCGCTCTTTCTTAAAC
TTCCACTTCCGCCGCAGAAAGCTGGTGAAGCCGCCATTGATGGACTTCACTTTCACGTCCAGGTTGTTCA
CTCTGAAGTAGCTCCGCAGCAGGTTCATCAGGCCTCTGGTGGCGTATCTGGTATCCACCAGGTTCCGGTT
GATGAAGTCTTTCTGCACGGAGAACCTGTTGATGTCCCGTTCTTCCAGCAGATACTCTTTCTTGGTCTTG
CTGATTCTGCCCTTGCCCTTGGCCAGATTCAGGATGTGCTTCTTGAAGGTTTCGTAGCTGATCTTGCTGT
CGCTGCTGCTCAGGTACTGGAATGGGGTCCGGTTGCCCTTCTTGCTGTTTTCTTCCTGCTTCACGAGCAC
CTTGTTGTTGAAGCTGTTGTCGAAGGACACGCTTCTGGGGATGATGTGGTCCACCTCATAGTTGAAGGGG
TTGTTCAGCAGATCTTCCAGAGGGATGGCTTCCAGGCTGTACAGGCACTTGCCTTCCTGCATGTCGTGCA
GCTTGATCTTCTCGATCAGGTACTTGGCGTTCTCTTTGCCGGTGGTCCGGATGATTTCCTCGATCCGCTC
GTTGGTCTGCCGGTTCCGCTTCTGCATCTCGTTGATCATTTTCTGGGCGTCCTTGGAGTTCTTCTCGCGG
GCCAGCTCGATAATGATGTCGTTGGGCAGGCCGTACTTCTTGATGATGGCGTTGATCACTTTGATGCTCT
GGATGAAGCTTCTCTTCACGACGGGGCTCAGGATGAAGTCGTCCACCAGGGTGGTGGGGATCTCTTTCTG
CTGGGACAGGTCCACCTTCTTGGGCACCAGCTTCAGCCGGTTGAAGATAGCGATCTGGTTGTCGTTGGTG
TGCCACAGCTCGTCCAGGATCAGGTTGATGGCCTTCAGGCTCAGGTTGTGGGTGCCGGTATAGCCCTTCA
GATTAGAGATCTGCTCGATCTCTTCCTGGGTCAGCTCGGAGTTCAGATTGGTCAGTTCTTCCTGGATGTC
CTCGCTGCTCTGGTAGATGGTCAGGATCTTGGCAATCTGATCCAGCAGCTCGGCGTTCTCAATAATCTCT
TTCCGGGCGGTAATGTCCTTGATGTCGTGGTACACCTTCAGGTTGGTGAACTCGGGCTTGCCGGTGCTGG
TCACTCTGTAGCCCTTAATATCCTCTTCGTTCACGAGGATTTCTTTGGCGATCTGCTTCAGGGTGGGCTT
CTTCTTCTGCTTGAACACGTTCTCGATGA
Features (pLannotate 1.2.2; 20 found; start..end, strand, type, name):
    920..1123    -  promoter       CMV promoter: human cytomegalovirus (CMV) immediate early promoter
   1124..1503    -  enhancer       CMV enhancer: human cytomegalovirus immediate early enhancer
   1562..1589    -  repeat_region  AAV2 ITR (fragment): inverted terminal repeat of adeno-associated virus serotype 2 inverted
   1618..1645    -  repeat_region  AAV2 ITR (fragment): inverted terminal repeat of adeno-associated virus serotype 2 inverted
   1718..2306    -  rep_origin     ori: high-copy-number ColE1/pMB1/pBR322/pUC origin of replication
   2477..3337    -  CDS            AmpR: β-lactamase; bla; confers resistance to ampicillin, carbenicillin, and related antibiotics
   3338..3442    -  promoter       AmpR promoter: bla
   3537..3572    +  CDS            rop (fragment): Rop protein, which maintains plasmids at low copy number; rop
   3674..3723    +  misc_feature   bom (fragment): basis of mobility region from pBR322
   3724..4179    -  rep_origin     f1 ori (sequence partly withheld): f1 bacteriophage origin of replication; arrow indicates direction of (+) strand synthesis
   4198..4249    +  misc_feature   bom (fragment): basis of mobility region from pBR322
   4254..4394    -  repeat_region  AAV2 ITR: inverted terminal repeat of adeno-associated virus serotype 2 inverted
   4408..4483    -  misc_RNA       Sa gRNA scaffold: guide RNA scaffold for the Staphylococcus aureus CRISPR/Cas9 system
   4512..4752    -  promoter       U6 promoter: RNA polymerase III promoter for human U6 snRNA
   4855..4966    -  polyA_signal   bGH poly(A) signal: bovine growth hormone polyadenylation signal
   4998..5026    -  CDS            3xHA (fragment): three tandem HA epitope tags
   5037..5053    -  CDS            3xHA (fragment): three tandem HA epitope tags
   5064..5080    -  CDS            3xHA (fragment): three tandem HA epitope tags
   5087..5134    -  CDS            nucleoplasmin NLS: bipartite nuclear localization signal from nucleoplasmin
   5135..844     -  CDS            cas9 (across the origin): CAS9_STAAU - Experimental evidence at protein level: Swiss-Prot protein existence level 1. CRISPR (clustered regularly interspaced short palindromic repeat) is an adaptive immune system that provides protection against mobile genetic elements (viruses, transposable elements and conjugative plasmids). CRISPR clusters contain spacers, sequences complementary to antecedent mobile elements, and target invading nucleic acids. CRISPR clusters are transcribed and processed into CRISPR RNA (crRNA). In type II CRISPR systems correct processing of pre-crRNA requires a trans- encoded small RNA (tracrRNA)
