[The description below was written by a language model from this plasmid's Addgene catalogue record, the feature table of its GenBank file and pLannotate feature annotations shown in this document.]
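Description:
pX601-AAV-CMV::NLS-SaCas9-NLS-3xHA-bGHpA;U6::BsaI-sgRNA is an all-in-one AAV transfer plasmid of about 7.4 kb, built on a pAAV backbone, that carries both the Staphylococcus aureus Cas9 nuclease and its single guide RNA cassette between AAV2 inverted terminal repeats. The ITRs are the only cis elements needed for packaging the intervening DNA into recombinant AAV particles. The compact size of SaCas9 is what allows nuclease and guide to fit together within a single AAV genome. In bacteria the plasmid is maintained at high copy through a pUC-type origin and selected with ampicillin via the β-lactamase gene. An f1 phage origin is also present in the backbone. A recombination-deficient strain (Stbl3) is recorded for propagation, consistent with the instability of ITR repeats.

The payload consists of two expression units. In the first, the CMV immediate-early enhancer/promoter drives a human codon-optimised SaCas9 open reading frame flanked by an N-terminal nuclear localisation signal and a C-terminal nucleoplasmin-type bipartite NLS. This is followed by a 3xHA epitope tag for detection and terminated by the bovine growth hormone polyadenylation signal. In the second, the human U6 RNA polymerase III promoter sits upstream of a BsaI cloning site and the SaCas9-specific guide RNA scaffold, so that a user-defined spacer can be inserted as annealed oligonucleotides to create a complete chimeric sgRNA. Unique restriction sites annotated around the promoter, tag and cassette boundaries make the modules exchangeable.

The construct can be used by direct transfection for mammalian expression or as the genome plasmid for producing AAV, and it is intended for single-vector in vivo genome editing. The two annotation sets agree on content but are numbered from different start points and in opposite orientations.
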