Addgene plasmid #61591: pX601-AAV-CMV::NLS-SaCas9-NLS-3xHA-bGHpA;U6::BsaI-sgRNA
Purpose: A single vector AAV-Cas9 system containing Cas9 from Staphylococcus aureus (SaCas9) and its sgRNA.
Depositing lab: Feng Zhang. Depositing organization: Broad Institute. Publication: In vivo genome editing using Staphylococcus aureus Cas9. Ran FA, Cong L, Yan WX, Scott DA, Gootenberg JS, Kriz AJ, Zetsche B, Shalem O, Wu X, Makarova KS, Koonin EV, Sharp PA, Zhang F. Nature. 2015 Apr 1. doi: 10.1038/nature14299. PubMed 25830891.
Backbone
  Vector backbone: pAAV
  Vector type: Mammalian Expression, AAV, CRISPR
Growth in bacteria
  Bacterial resistance: Ampicillin, 100 μg/mL
  Growth temperature: 37°C
  Growth strain: Stbl3
  Copy number: High Copy
Gene/Insert 1
  Gene/Insert name: hSaCas9 (alt name: hSauCas9)
  Species: Staphylococcus aureus
  Insert size (bp): 3345
  GenBank ID: CCK74173.1
  Tag / fusion protein: NLS (N terminal on insert); NLS (C terminal on insert); 3xHA (C terminal on insert)
Gene/Insert 2
  Gene/Insert name: Chimeric guide for SaCas9
  Species: Staphylococcus aureus
  Insert size (bp): 101
Terms and licenses: Academic/Nonprofit Terms; Industry Terms: Not Available to Industry
How to cite: pX601-AAV-CMV::NLS-SaCas9-NLS-3xHA-bGHpA;U6::BsaI-sgRNA was a gift from Feng Zhang (Addgene plasmid # 61591 ; http://n2t.net/addgene:61591 ; RRID:Addgene_61591)
