>Addgene plasmid #61591 | pX601-AAV-CMV::NLS-SaCas9-NLS-3xHA-bGHpA;U6::BsaI-sgRNA | addgene partial sequence | sequence record 106199 | hSadCas9-R1 5'-AACCTGTTGATGTCCCGTTC-3'
TGGTCTTGCTGATTCTGCCCTTGCCCTTGGCCAGATTCAGGATGTGCTTCTTGAAGGTTTCGTAGCTGAT
CTTGCTGTCGCTGCTGCTCAGGTACTGGAATGGGGTCCGGTTGCCCTTCTTGCTGTTTTCTTCCTGCTTC
ACGAGCACCTTGTTGTTGAAGCTGTTGTCGAAGGACACGCTTCTGGGGATGATGTGGTCCACCTCATAGT
TGAAGGGGTTGTTCAGCAGATCTTCCAGAGGGATGGCTTCCAGGCTGTACAGGCACTTGCCTTCCTGCAT
GTCGTGCAGCTTGATCTTCTCGATCAGGTACTTGGCGTTCTCTTTGCCGGTGGTCCGGATGATTTCCTCG
ATCCGCTCGTTGGTCTGCCGGTTCCGCTTCTGCATCTCGTTGATCATTTTCTGGGCGTCCTTGGAGTTCT
TCTCGCGGGCCAGCTCGATAATGATGTCGTTGGGCAGGCCGTACTTCTTGATGATGGCGTTGATCACTTT
GATGCTCTGGATGAAGCTTCTCTTCACGACGGGGCTCAGGATGAAGTCGTCCACCAGGGTGGTGGGGATC
TCTTTCTGCTGGGACAGGTCCACCTTCTTGGGCACCAGCTTCAGCCGGTTGAAGATAGCGATCTGGTTGT
CGTTGGTGTGCCACAGCTCGTCCAGGATCAGGTTGATGGCCTTCAGGCTCAGGTTGTGGGTGCCGGTATA
GCCCTTCAGATTAGAGATCTGCTCGATCTCTTCCTGGGTCAGCTCGGAGTTCAGATTGGTCAGTTCTTCC
TGGATGTCCTCGCTGCTCTGGTAGATGGTCAGGATCTTGGCAATCTGATCCAGCAGCTCGGCGTTCTCAA
TAATCTCTTTCCGGGCGGTAATGTCCTTGATGTCGTGGTACACCTTCAGGTTGGTGAACTCGGGCTTGCC
GGTGCTGGTCACTCTGTAGCCCTTAATATCCTCTTCGTTCACGAGGAT
