>Addgene plasmid #61591 | pX601-AAV-CMV::NLS-SaCas9-NLS-3xHA-bGHpA;U6::BsaI-sgRNA | addgene partial sequence | sequence record 106200 | BGH-rev 5'-TAGAAGGCACAGTCGAGG-3'
GAATTCTTAAGCGTAATCTGGAACATCGTATGGGTAAGCGTAATCTGGAACATCGTATGGGTAAGCGTAA
TCTGGAACATCGTATGGGTAGGATCCCTTTTTCTTTTTTGCCTGGCCGGCCTTTTTCGTGGCCGCCGGCC
TTTTGCCCTTTTTGATGATCTGAGGGTGCTTCTTAGATTTCACTTCATACAGGTTGCCCAGAATGTCTGT
GCTGTACTTCTTAATGCTCTGGGTCTTGGAGGCGATTGTCTTAATGATCCTGGGGGGCCTCTTGTCGTTC
ATGTTTTCCAGGTACTCGCGGTAGGTGATGTCGATCATGTTCACTTCGATCCGGTTCAGCAGGTCGTTGT
TCACGCCGATCACTCTATACAGCTCGCCGTTGATCTTGATCAGATCGTTGTTGTAGAAGGAGGCGATAAA
CTCGGCCTGGTTGCTGATCTTCTTCAGCTTCTTAGCTTCCTCATAGCACTTGCTATTCACTTCGTAGTAG
TTTTCTTTTTTGATCACATCCAGATTCTTCACGGTCACGAACTTGTACACGCCATTGTCCAGGTACACGT
CGAATCTGTAGGGCTTCAGGGACAGCTTCACGACCTTGTTTCTGCTGTTGGGGTAGTCGTCGGTGATGTC
CAGATGGGCGTTCAGTTTGTTGCCGTAATACTTAATCTTCTTGATCACGGGGCCGTTGTCCTTTTTGGAG
TACTTGGTCAGGTAGTTCCCGGTTTCCTCGTAGTACTTGTACAGGGGATTCTTCTCGTCGCCGTACTGTT
CCATAATCAGCTTCAGTTTCTGGTAGGTCTGGGGGTCGTGGTGGTACATCAGCAGCTTTTCGGGGCTCTT
GTTGATCAGCTTTTTCAGCTTGTCATTGTCCTTGTCGTACAGGCCGTTCAGATTGTTCACGATCAGGGTG
TTGCCCTTGTCGTCCTTCCGGGTGGAGTACAGGGTGTCGTT
