>Addgene plasmid #61591 | pX601-AAV-CMV::NLS-SaCas9-NLS-3xHA-bGHpA;U6::BsaI-sgRNA | addgene partial sequence | sequence record 106201 | CMV-F 5'-CGCAAATGGGCGGTAGGCGTG-3'
CTATATAAGCAGAGCTCTCTGGCTAACTACCGGTGCCACCATGGCCCCAAAGAAGAAGCGGAAGGTCGGT
ATCCACGGAGTCCCAGCAGCCAAGCGGAACTACATCCTGGGCCTGGACATCGGCATCACCAGCGTGGGCT
ACGGCATCATCGACTACGAGACACGGGACGTGATCGATGCCGGCGTGCGGCTGTTCAAAGAGGCCAACGT
GGAAAACAACGAGGGCAGGCGGAGCAAGAGAGGCGCCAGAAGGCTGAAGCGGCGGAGGCGGCATAGAATC
CAGAGAGTGAAGAAGCTGCTGTTCGACTACAACCTGCTGACCGACCACAGCGAGCTGAGCGGCATCAACC
CCTACGAGGCCAGAGTGAAGGGCCTGAGCCAGAAGCTGAGCGAGGAAGAGTTCTCTGCCGCCCTGCTGCA
CCTGGCCAAGAGAAGAGGCGTGCACAACGTGAACGAGGTGGAAGAGGACACCGGCAACGAGCTGTCCACC
AAAGAGCAGATCAGCCGGAACAGCAAGGCCCTGGAAGAGAAATACGTGGCCGAACTGCAGCTGGAACGGC
TGAAGAAAGACGGCGAAGTGCGGGGCAGCATCAACAGATTCAAGACCAGCGACTACGTGAAAGAAGCCAA
ACAGCTGCTGAAGGTGCAGAAGGCCTACCACCAGCTGGACCAGAGCTTCATCGACACCTACATCGACCTG
CTGGAAACCCGGCGGACCTACTATGAGGGACCTGGCGAGGGCAGCCCCTTCGGCTGGAAGGACATCAAAG
AATGGTACGAGATGCTGATGGGCCACTGCACCTACTTCCCCGAGGAACTGCGGAGCGTGAAGTACGCCTA
CAACGCCGACCTGTACAACGCCCTGAACGACCTGAACAATCTCGTGATCACCAGGGACGAGAACGAGAAG
CTGGAATATTACGAGAAGTTCCAGATCATCGAGAACGTGTTCAAGCAGAAGAAGAAGCCCACCCTGAAGC
AGATCGCCAAAGAAATCCTCGTGAACGAAGAGGATATTAAGGGCTACAGAGTGACCAGCACCGGCA
