>Addgene plasmid #61591 | pX601-AAV-CMV::NLS-SaCas9-NLS-3xHA-bGHpA;U6::BsaI-sgRNA | addgene partial sequence | sequence record 161545 | hU6-F 5'-GAGGGCCTATTTCCCATGATT-3'
CATATACGATACAAGGCTGTTAGAGAGATAATTGGAATTAATTTGACTGTAAACACAAAGATATTAGTAC
AAAATACGTGACGTAGAAAGTAATAATTTCTTGGGTAGTTTGCAGTTTTAAAATTATGTTTTAAAATGGA
CTATCATATGCTTACCGTAACTTGAAAGTATTTCGATTTCTTGGCTTTATATATCTTGTGGAAAGGACGA
AACACCGGAGACCACGGCAGGTCTCAGTTTTAGTACTCTGGAAACAGAATCTACTAAAACAAGGCAAAAT
GCCGTGTTTATCTCGTCAACTTGTTGGCGAGATTTTTGCGGCCGCAGGAACCCCTAGTGATGGAGTTGGC
CACTCCCTCTCTGCGCGCTCGCTCGCTCACNGAGGCCGGGCGACCAAAGGT
